>Addgene plasmid #62886 | PX854 | depositor full sequence | sequence record 105909 | PX854 sequence 7087 bps
GAGGGCCTATTTCCCATGATTCCTTCATATTTGCATATACGATACAAGGCTGTTAGAGAGATAATTGGAA
TTAATTTGACTGTAAACACAAAGATATTAGTACAAAATACGTGACGTAGAAAGTAATAATTTCTTGGGTA
GTTTGCAGTTTTAAAATTATGTTTTAAAATGGACTATCATATGCTTACCGTAACTTGAAAGTATTTCGAT
TTCTTGGCTTTATATATCTTGTGGAAAGGACGAAACACCGGGTCTTCGAGAAGACCTGTTTTAGAGCTAG
AAATAGCAAGTTAAAATAAGGCTAGTCCGTTATCAACTTGAAAAAGTGGCACCGAGTCGGTGCTTTTTTG
TTTTAGAGCTAGAAATAGCAAGTTAAAATAAGGCTAGTCCGTTTTTAGCGCGTGCGCCAATTCTGCAGAC
AAATGGCTCTAGAGGTACCCGTTACATAACTTACGGTAAATGGCCCGCCTGGCTGACCGCCCAACGACCC
CCGCCCATTGACGTCAATAGTAACGCCAATAGGGACTTTCCATTGACGTCAATGGGTGGAGTATTTACGG
TAAACTGCCCACTTGGCAGTACATCAAGTGTATCATATGCCAAGTACGCCCCCTATTGACGTCAATGACG
GTAAATGGCCCGCCTGGCATTGTGCCCAGTACATGACCTTATGGGACTTTCCTACTTGGCAGTACATCTA
CGTATTAGTCATCGCTATTACCATGGTCGAGGTGAGCCCCACGTTCTGCTTCACTCTCCCCATCTCCCCC
CCCTCCCCACCCCCAATTTTGTATTTATTTATTTTTTAATTATTTTGTGCAGCGATGGGGGCGGGGGGGG
GGGGGGGGCGCGCGCCAGGCGGGGCGGGGCGGGGCGAGGGGCGGGGCGGGGCGAGGCGGAGAGGTGCGGC
GGCAGCCAATCAGAGCGGCGCGCTCCGAAAGTTTCCTTTTATGGCGAGGCGGCGGCGGCGGCGGCCCTAT
AAAAAGCGAAGCGCGCGGCGGGCGGGAGTCGCTGCGACGCTGCCTTCGCCCCGTGCCCCGCTCCGCCGCC
GCCTCGCGCCGCCCGCCCCGGCTCTGACTGACCGCGTTACTCCCACAGGTGAGCGGGCGGGACGGCCCTT
CTCCTCCGGGCTGTAATTAGCTGAGCAAGAGGTAAGGGTTTAAGGGATGGTTGGTTGGTGGGGTATTAAT
GTTTAATTACCTGGAGCACCTGCCTGAAATCACTTTTTTTCAGGTTGGACCGGTGCCACCATGGCCCCAA
AGAAGAAGCGGAAGGTCGGTATCCACGGAGTCCCAGCAGCCGGCGTGCAGGTGGAGACCATCAGCCCCGG
CGACGGCAGAACCTTCCCCAAGAGAGGCCAGACCTGCGTGGTGCACTACACCGGCATGCTGGAGGACGGC
AAGAAGTTCGACAGCAGCAGAGACAGAAACAAGCCCTTCAAGTTCATGCTGGGCAAGCAGGAGGTGATCA
GAGGCTGGGAGGAGGGCGTGGCCCAGATGAGCGTGGGCCAGAGAGCCAAGCTGACCATCAGCCCCGACTA
CGCCTACGGCGCCACCGGCCACCCCGGCATCATCCCTCCTCACGCCACCCTGGTGTTCGACGTGGAGCTG
CTGAAGCTGGAGGGTGGCGGTGGCTCGGGTGGCGGTGGCTCGGGTGGCGGTGGCTCGTGCTTCGACTCCG
TGGAAATCTCCGGCGTGGAAGATCGGTTCAACGCCTCCCTGGGCACATACCACGATCTGCTGAAAATTAT
CAAGGACAAGGACTTCCTGGACAATGAGGAAAACGAGGACATTCTGGAAGATATCGTGCTGACCCTGACA
CTGTTTGAGGACAGAGAGATGATCGAGGAACGGCTGAAAACCTATGCCCACCTGTTCGACGACAAAGTGA
TGAAGCAGCTGAAGCGGCGGAGATACACCGGCTGGGGCAGGCTGAGCCGGAAGCTGATCAACGGCATCCG
GGACAAGCAGTCCGGCAAGACAATCCTGGATTTCCTGAAGTCCGACGGCTTCGCCAACAGAAACTTCATG
CAGCTGATCCACGACGACAGCCTGACCTTTAAAGAGGACATCCAGAAAGCCCAGGTGTCCGGCCAGGGCG
ATAGCCTGCACGAGCACATTGCCAATCTGGCCGGCAGCCCCGCCATTAAGAAGGGCATCCTGCAGACAGT
GAAGGTGGTGGACGAGCTCGTGAAAGTGATGGGCCGGCACAAGCCCGAGAACATCGTGATCGAAATGGCC
AGAGAGAACCAGACCACCCAGAAGGGACAGAAGAACAGCCGCGAGAGAATGAAGCGGATCGAAGAGGGCA
TCAAAGAGCTGGGCAGCCAGATCCTGAAAGAACACCCCGTGGAAAACACCCAGCTGCAGAACGAGAAGCT
GTACCTGTACTACCTGCAGAATGGGCGGGATATGTACGTGGACCAGGAACTGGACATCAACCGGCTGTCC
GACTACGATGTGGACCATATCGTGCCTCAGAGCTTTCTGAAGGACGACTCCATCGACAACAAGGTGCTGA
CCAGAAGCGACAAGAACCGGGGCAAGAGCGACAACGTGCCCTCCGAAGAGGTCGTGAAGAAGATGAAGAA
CTACTGGCGGCAGCTGCTGAACGCCAAGCTGATTACCCAGAGAAAGTTCGACAATCTGACCAAGGCCGAG
AGAGGCGGCCTGAGCGAACTGGATAAGGCCGGCTTCATCAAGAGACAGCTGGTGGAAACCCGGCAGATCA
CAAAGCACGTGGCACAGATCCTGGACTCCCGGATGAACACTAAGTACGACGAGAATGACAAGCTGATCCG
GGAAGTGAAAGTGATCACCCTGAAGTCCAAGCTGGTGTCCGATTTCCGGAAGGATTTCCAGTTTTACAAA
GTGCGCGAGATCAACAACTACCACCACGCCCACGACGCCTACCTGAACGCCGTCGTGGGAACCGCCCTGA
TCAAAAAGTACCCTAAGCTGGAAAGCGAGTTCGTGTACGGCGACTACAAGGTGTACGACGTGCGGAAGAT
GATCGCCAAGAGCGAGCAGGAAATCGGCAAGGCTACCGCCAAGTACTTCTTCTACAGCAACATCATGAAC
TTTTTCAAGACCGAGATTACCCTGGCCAACGGCGAGATCCGGAAGCGGCCTCTGATCGAGACAAACGGCG
AAACCGGGGAGATCGTGTGGGATAAGGGCCGGGATTTTGCCACCGTGCGGAAAGTGCTGAGCATGCCCCA
AGTGAATATCGTGAAAAAGACCGAGGTGCAGACAGGCGGCTTCAGCAAAGAGTCTATCCTGCCCAAGAGG
AACAGCGATAAGCTGATCGCCAGAAAGAAGGACTGGGACCCTAAGAAGTACGGCGGCTTCGACAGCCCCA
CCGTGGCCTATTCTGTGCTGGTGGTGGCCAAAGTGGAAAAGGGCAAGTCCAAGAAACTGAAGAGTGTGAA
AGAGCTGCTGGGGATCACCATCATGGAAAGAAGCAGCTTCGAGAAGAATCCCATCGACTTTCTGGAAGCC
AAGGGCTACAAAGAAGTGAAAAAGGACCTGATCATCAAGCTGCCTAAGTACTCCCTGTTCGAGCTGGAAA
ACGGCCGGAAGAGAATGCTGGCCTCTGCCGGCGAACTGCAGAAGGGAAACGAACTGGCCCTGCCCTCCAA
ATATGTGAACTTCCTGTACCTGGCCAGCCACTATGAGAAGCTGAAGGGCTCCCCCGAGGATAATGAGCAG
AAACAGCTGTTTGTGGAACAGCACAAGCACTACCTGGACGAGATCATCGAGCAGATCAGCGAGTTCTCCA
AGAGAGTGATCCTGGCCGACGCTAATCTGGACAAAGTGCTGTCCGCCTACAACAAGCACCGGGATAAGCC
CATCAGAGAGCAGGCCGAGAATATCATCCACCTGTTTACCCTGACCAATCTGGGAGCCCCTGCCGCCTTC
AAGTACTTTGACACCACCATCGACCGGAAGAGGTACACCAGCACCAAAGAGGTGCTGGACGCCACCCTGA
TCCACCAGAGCATCACCGGCCTGTACGAGACACGGATCGACCTGTCTCAGCTGGGAGGCGACAAAAGGCC
GGCGGCCACGAAAAAGGCCGGCCAGGCAAAAAAGAAAAAGTAAGAATTCCTAGAGCTCGCTGATCAGCCT
CGACTGTGCCTTCTAGTTGCCAGCCATCTGTTGTTTGCCCCTCCCCCGTGCCTTCCTTGACCCTGGAAGG
TGCCACTCCCACTGTCCTTTCCTAATAAAATGAGGAAATTGCATCGCATTGTCTGAGTAGGTGTCATTCT
ATTCTGGGGGGTGGGGTGGGGCAGGACAGCAAGGGGGAGGATTGGGAAGAGAATAGCAGGCATGCTGGGG
AGCGGCCGCAGGAACCCCTAGTGATGGAGTTGGCCACTCCCTCTCTGCGCGCTCGCTCGCTCACTGAGGC
CGGGCGACCAAAGGTCGCCCGACGCCCGGGCTTTGCCCGGGCGGCCTCAGTGAGCGAGCGAGCGCGCAGC
TGCCTGCAGGGGCGCCTGATGCGGTATTTTCTCCTTACGCATCTGTGCGGTATTTCACACCGCATA
[142 nt withheld, positions 4547-4688]
C
[141 nt withheld, positions 4690-4830]
CCTTTGACGTTGGAGTCCACGTTCTTT
[37 nt withheld, positions 4858-4894]
ACCCTATCTCGGGCTATTCTTTTGATTTATAAGGGATTTTGCCGATTTCGGCCTATTGGTTAAAAAATGA
GCTGATTTAACAAAAATTTAACGCGAATTTTAACAAAATATTAACGTTTACAATTTTATGGTGCACTCTC
AGTACAATCTGCTCTGATGCCGCATAGTTAAGCCAGCCCCGACACCCGCCAACACCCGCTGACGCGCCCT
GACGGGCTTGTCTGCTCCCGGCATCCGCTTACAGACAAGCTGTGACCGTCTCCGGGAGCTGCATGTGTCA
GAGGTTTTCACCGTCATCACCGAAACGCGCGAGACGAAAGGGCCTCGTGATACGCCTATTTTTATAGGTT
AATGTCATGATAATAATGGTTTCTTAGACGTCAGGTGGCACTTTTCGGGGAAATGTGCGCGGAACCCCTA
TTTGTTTATTTTTCTAAATACATTCAAATATGTATCCGCTCATGAGACAATAACCCTGATAAATGCTTCA
ATAATATTGAAAAAGGAAGAGTATGAGTATTCAACATTTCCGTGTCGCCCTTATTCCCTTTTTTGCGGCA
TTTTGCCTTCCTGTTTTTGCTCACCCAGAAACGCTGGTGAAAGTAAAAGATGCTGAAGATCAGTTGGGTG
CACGAGTGGGTTACATCGAACTGGATCTCAACAGCGGTAAGATCCTTGAGAGTTTTCGCCCCGAAGAACG
TTTTCCAATGATGAGCACTTTTAAAGTTCTGCTATGTGGCGCGGTATTATCCCGTATTGACGCCGGGCAA
GAGCAACTCGGTCGCCGCATACACTATTCTCAGAATGACTTGGTTGAGTACTCACCAGTCACAGAAAAGC
ATCTTACGGATGGCATGACAGTAAGAGAATTATGCAGTGCTGCCATAACCATGAGTGATAACACTGCGGC
CAACTTACTTCTGACAACGATCGGAGGACCGAAGGAGCTAACCGCTTTTTTGCACAACATGGGGGATCAT
GTAACTCGCCTTGATCGTTGGGAACCGGAGCTGAATGAAGCCATACCAAACGACGAGCGTGACACCACGA
TGCCTGTAGCAATGGCAACAACGTTGCGCAAACTATTAACTGGCGAACTACTTACTCTAGCTTCCCGGCA
ACAATTAATAGACTGGATGGAGGCGGATAAAGTTGCAGGACCACTTCTGCGCTCGGCCCTTCCGGCTGGC
TGGTTTATTGCTGATAAATCTGGAGCCGGTGAGCGTGGAAGCCGCGGTATCATTGCAGCACTGGGGCCAG
ATGGTAAGCCCTCCCGTATCGTAGTTATCTACACGACGGGGAGTCAGGCAACTATGGATGAACGAAATAG
ACAGATCGCTGAGATAGGTGCCTCACTGATTAAGCATTGGTAACTGTCAGACCAAGTTTACTCATATATA
CTTTAGATTGATTTAAAACTTCATTTTTAATTTAAAAGGATCTAGGTGAAGATCCTTTTTGATAATCTCA
TGACCAAAATCCCTTAACGTGAGTTTTCGTTCCACTGAGCGTCAGACCCCGTAGAAAAGATCAAAGGATC
TTCTTGAGATCCTTTTTTTCTGCGCGTAATCTGCTGCTTGCAAACAAAAAAACCACCGCTACCAGCGGTG
GTTTGTTTGCCGGATCAAGAGCTACCAACTCTTTTTCCGAAGGTAACTGGCTTCAGCAGAGCGCAGATAC
CAAATACTGTCCTTCTAGTGTAGCCGTAGTTAGGCCACCACTTCAAGAACTCTGTAGCACCGCCTACATA
CCTCGCTCTGCTAATCCTGTTACCAGTGGCTGCTGCCAGTGGCGATAAGTCGTGTCTTACCGGGTTGGAC
TCAAGACGATAGTTACCGGATAAGGCGCAGCGGTCGGGCTGAACGGGGGGTTCGTGCACACAGCCCAGCT
TGGAGCGAACGACCTACACCGAACTGAGATACCTACAGCGTGAGCTATGAGAAAGCGCCACGCTTCCCGA
AGGGAGAAAGGCGGACAGGTATCCGGTAAGCGGCAGGGTCGGAACAGGAGAGCGCACGAGGGAGCTTCCA
GGGGGAAACGCCTGGTATCTTTATAGTCCTGTCGGGTTTCGCCACCTCTGACTTGAGCGTCGATTTTTGT
GATGCTCGTCAGGGGGGCGGAGCCTATGGAAAAACGCCAGCAACGCGGCCTTTTTACGGTTCCTGGCCTT
TTGCTGGCCTTTTGCTCACATGT
Features (pLannotate 1.2.2; 18 found; start..end, strand, type, name):
      1..241     +  promoter       U6 promoter: RNA polymerase III promoter for human U6 snRNA
    268..343     +  misc_RNA       gRNA scaffold: guide RNA scaffold for the Streptococcus pyogenes CRISPR/Cas9 system
    350..393     +  misc_RNA       gRNA scaffold (fragment): guide RNA scaffold for the Streptococcus pyogenes CRISPR/Cas9 system
    440..725     +  enhancer       CMV enhancer: human cytomegalovirus immediate early enhancer; contains an 18-bp deletion relative to the standard CMV enhancer
    727..1004    +  promoter       chicken β-actin promoter: No description available
   1005..1233    +  intron         hybrid intron: hybrid between chicken β-actin (CBA) and minute virus of mice (MMV) introns (Gray et al., 2011)
   1302..1622    +  CDS            FKBP1A: FKB1A_HUMAN - Also known as FKBP1, FKBP12. Experimental evidence at protein level: Swiss-Prot protein existence level 1. Keeps in an inactive conformation TGFBR1, the TGF-beta type I serine/threonine kinase receptor, preventing TGF-beta receptor activation in absence of ligand. Recruits SMAD7 to ACVR1B which prevents the association of SMAD2 and SMAD3 with the activin receptor complex, thereby blocking the activin signal. May modulate the RYR1 calcium channel activity. PPIases accelerate the folding of proteins. It catalyzes the cis-trans isomerization of proline imidic peptide bonds in oligop
   1668..4052    +  CDS            Cas9(C): C-terminal portion of Streptococcus pyogenes Cas9 (Zetsche et al., 2015)
   4053..4100    +  CDS            nucleoplasmin NLS: bipartite nuclear localization signal from nucleoplasmin
   4134..4245    +  polyA_signal   bGH poly(A) signal: bovine growth hormone polyadenylation signal
   4350..4490    +  repeat_region  AAV2 ITR: inverted terminal repeat of adeno-associated virus serotype 2 inverted
   4495..4546    -  misc_feature   bom (fragment): basis of mobility region from pBR322
   4565..4945    +  rep_origin     M13 ori (sequence partly withheld): M13 bacteriophage origin of replication; arrow indicates direction of (+) strand synthesis
   5021..5070    -  misc_feature   bom (fragment): basis of mobility region from pBR322
   5172..5207    -  CDS            rop (fragment): Rop protein, which maintains plasmids at low copy number; rop
   5302..5406    +  promoter       AmpR promoter: bla
   5407..6267    +  CDS            AmpR: β-lactamase; bla; confers resistance to ampicillin, carbenicillin, and related antibiotics
   6438..7026    +  rep_origin     ori: high-copy-number ColE1/pMB1/pBR322/pUC origin of replication
