[The description below was written by a language model from this plasmid's Addgene catalogue record and pLannotate feature annotations shown in this document.]
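Description:
PX854 is a 7,087 bp mammalian expression and CRISPR plasmid built on the PX330 backbone. It encodes the C-terminal half of a chemically inducible split Streptococcus pyogenes Cas9 (the "split-5" design). It is propagated in E. coli through a high-copy ColE1/pUC-type origin and selected with ampicillin via the β-lactamase gene. The backbone also contains an M13/f1-type phage origin, small annotated remnants of pBR322 bom and rop, and a single AAV2 ITR sequence downstream of the expression cassette. With only one ITR annotated, nothing in the record indicates that the plasmid is meant for AAV packaging.

The main cassette is driven by the CBh promoter, annotated as a CMV enhancer, the chicken β-actin promoter and a hybrid CBA/MVM intron. The catalogue entry lists an N-terminal SV40 NLS, though this is not separately annotated in the feature table. It is followed by human FKBP12 (FKBP1A), SpCas9 residues 573–1368 and a C-terminal bipartite nucleoplasmin NLS, and the cassette ends with a bGH polyadenylation signal. The insert sits between retained AgeI and EcoRI sites. The PX330-derived human U6 promoter and SpCas9 guide RNA scaffold lie upstream, so a guide could in principle be expressed from the same plasmid, although the record names no specific spacer.

The Cas9 fragment is not expected to be active by itself. FKBP12 is one half of a rapamycin-dependent dimerization pair, so the plasmid is intended for co-delivery with a companion construct carrying the N-terminal Cas9 piece fused to the partner domain. Adding the inducer then brings the two halves together to reconstitute Cas9 for inducible genome editing or transcription modulation.
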