Addgene plasmid #62886: PX854
Purpose: C-term SpCas9 piece of inducible split-5 (Cas9(C)-FKBP split-5).
Depositing lab: Feng Zhang. Depositing organization: Broad Institute. Publication: A split-Cas9 architecture for inducible genome editing and transcription modulation. Zetsche B, Volz SE, Zhang F. Nat Biotechnol. 2015 Feb 2. doi: 10.1038/nbt.3149. PubMed 25643054.
Backbone
  Vector backbone: PX330
  Backbone manufacturer: Zhang lab
  Backbone size w/o insert (bp): 4222
  Total vector size (bp): 7087
  Vector type: Mammalian Expression, CRISPR
Growth in bacteria
  Bacterial resistance: Ampicillin, 100 μg/mL
  Growth temperature: 37°C
  Growth strain: Stbl3
  Copy number: Unknown
Gene/Insert
  Gene/Insert name: SpCas9 (aa573-1368)
  Insert size (bp): 2865
  Promoter: CBh
  Tag / fusion protein: NLS SV40 (N terminal on insert); FKBP12 (N terminal on insert); NLS nucleoplasmin (C terminal on insert)
  Cloning method: Restriction Enzyme; 5′ cloning site Age1 (not destroyed); 3′ cloning site EcoR1 (not destroyed)
  Sequencing primers: 5′ ctggagcacctgcctgaaatcact; 3′ GGCTGATCAGCGAGCTCTAG
Resource information
  A portion of this plasmid was derived from a plasmid made by: SpCas9 piece was PCR amplified of PX330
Terms and licenses: Academic/Nonprofit Terms; Industry Terms: Not Available to Industry
How to cite: PX854 was a gift from Feng Zhang (Addgene plasmid # 62886 ; http://n2t.net/addgene:62886 ; RRID:Addgene_62886)
