>Addgene plasmid #62886 | PX854 | addgene partial sequence | sequence record 106404 | dCas9-R2 5'-GGGTTTCCACCAGCTGTCTC-3'
GCCTTATCCAGTTCGCTCAGGCCGCCTCTCTCGGCCTTGGTCAGATTGTCGAACTTTCTCTGGGTAATCA
GCTTGGCGTTCAGCAGCTGCCGCCAGTAGTTCTTCATCTTCTTCACGACCTCTTCGGAGGGCACGTTGTC
GCTCTTGCCCCGGTTCTTGTCGCTTCTGGTCAGCACCTTGTTGTCGATGGAGTCGTCCTTCAGAAAGCTC
TGAGGCACGATATGGTCCACATCGTAGTCGGACAGCCGGTTGATGTCCAGTTCCTGGTCCACGTACATAT
CCCGCCCATTCTGCAGGTAGTACAGGTACAGCTTCTCGTTCTGCAGCTGGGTGTTTTCCACGGGGTGTTC
TTTCAGGATCTGGCTGCCCAGCTCTTTGATGCCCTCTTCGATCCGCTTCATTCTCTCGCGGCTGTTCTTC
TGTCCCTTCTGGGTGGTCTGGTTCTCTCTGGCCATTTCGATCACGATGTTCTCGGGCTTGTGCCGGCCCA
TCACTTTCACGAGCTCGTCCACCACCTTCACTGTCTGCAGGATGCCCTTCTTAATGGCGGGGCTGCCGGC
CAGATTGGCAATGTGCTCGTGCAGGCTATCGCCCTGGCCGGACACCTGGGCTTTCTGGATGTCCTCTTTA
AAGGTCAGGCTGTCGTCGTGGATCAGCTGCATGAAGTTTCTGTTGGCGAAGCCGTCGGACTTCAGGAAAT
CCAGGATTGTCTTGCCGGACTGCTTGTCCCGGATGCCGTTGATCAGCTTCCGGCTCAGCCTGCCCCAGCC
GGTGTATCTCCGCCGCTTCAGCTGCTTCATCACTTTGTCGTCGAACAGGTGGGCATAGGTTTTCAGCCGT
TCCTCGATCATCTCTCTGTCCTCAAACAGTGTCAGGGTCAGCACGATATCTTCCAGAATGTCCTCGTTTT
CCTCATTGTCCAGGAAGTCCTTGTCCTTGATAATTTTCAGCAGATCGTGGTA
