>Addgene plasmid #62886 | PX854 | addgene partial sequence | sequence record 107183 | pCBhProF2 5'-agggtttaagggatggttgg-3'
TGTTTAATTACCTGGAGCACCTGCCTGAAATCACTTTTTTTCAGGTTGGACCGGTGCCACCATGGCCCCA
AAGAAGAAGCGGAAGGTCGGTATCCACGGAGTCCCAGCAGCCGGCGTGCAGGTGGAGACCATCAGCCCCG
GCGACGGCAGAACCTTCCCCAAGAGAGGCCAGACCTGCGTGGTGCACTACACCGGCATGCTGGAGGACGG
CAAGAAGTTCGACAGCAGCAGAGACAGAAACAAGCCCTTCAAGTTCATGCTGGGCAAGCAGGAGGTGATC
AGAGGCTGGGAGGAGGGCGTGGCCCAGATGAGCGTGGGCCAGAGAGCCAAGCTGACCATCAGCCCCGACT
ACGCCTACGGCGCCACCGGCCACCCCGGCATCATCCCTCCTCACGCCACCCTGGTGTTCGACGTGGAGCT
GCTGAAGCTGGAGGGTGGCGGTGGCTCGGGTGGCGGTGGCTCGGGTGGCGGTGGCTCGTGCTTCGACTCC
GTGGAAATCTCCGGCGTGGAAGATCGGTTCAACGCCTCCCTGGGCACATACCACGATCTGCTGAAAATTA
TCAAGGACAAGGACTTCCTGGACAATGAGGAAAACGAGGACATTCTGGAAGATATCGTGCTGACCCTGAC
ACTGTTTGAGGACAGAGAGATGATCGAGGAACGGCTGAAAACCTATGCCCACCTGTTCGACGACAAAGTG
ATGAAGCAGCTGAAGCGGCGGAGATACACCGGCTGGGGCAGGCTGAGCCGGAAGCTGATCAACGGCATCC
GGGACAAGCAGTCCGGCAAGACAATCCTGGATTTCCTGAAGTCCGACGGCTTCGCCAACAGAAACTTCAT
GCAGCTGATCCACGACGACAGCCTGACCTTTAAAGAGGACATCCAGAAAGCCCAGGTGTCCGGCCAGGGC
GATAGCCTGCACGAGCACATTGCCAATCTGGCCGGCAGCCCCGCCATTAAGAAGGGCATCCTGCAGACAG
TGAAGGTGGTGGACGAGCTCGTGAAAGTGATGGGCCGGCACAAGCCCGAGAACATCGTGATCGAAATGGC
CAGAGAGAACCAGACCACCCAGAAGGGACAGAAGAACAGCCGCGAGAGAATGA
