>Addgene plasmid #62886 | PX854 | addgene partial sequence | sequence record 107184 | pBR322ori-F 5'-GGGAAACGCCTGGTATCTTT-3'
TTCGCCACCTCTGACTTGAGCGTCGATTTTTGTGATGCTCGTCAGGGGGGCGGAGCCTATGGAAAAACGC
CAGCAACGCGGCCTTTTTACGGTTCCTGGCCTTTTGCTGGCCTTTTGCTCACATGTGAGGGCCTATTTCC
CATGATTCCTTCATATTTGCATATACGATACAAGGCTGTTAGAGAGATAATTGGAATTAATTTGACTGTA
AACACAAAGATATTAGTACAAAATACGTGACGTAGAAAGTAATAATTTCTTGGGTAGTTTGCAGTTTTAA
AATTATGTTTTAAAATGGACTATCATATGCTTACCGTAACTTGAAAGTATTTCGATTTCTTGGCTTTATA
TATCTTGTGGAAAGGACGAAACACCGGGTCTTCGAGAAGACCTGTTTTAGAGCTAGAAATAGCAAGTTAA
AATAAGGCTAGTCCGTTATCAACTTGAAAAAGTGGCACCGAGTCGGTGCTTTTTTGTTTTAGAGCTAGAA
ATAGCAAGTTAAAATAAGGCTAGTCCGTTTTTAGCGCGTGCGCCAATTCTGCAGACAAATGGCTCTAGAG
GTACCCGTTACATAACTTACGGTAAATGGCCCGCCTGGCTGACCGCCCAACGACCCCCGCCCATTGACGT
CAATAGTAACGCCAATAGGGACTTTCCATTGACGTCAATGGGTGGAGTATTTACGGTAAACTGCCCACTT
GGCAGTACATCAAGTGTATCATATGCCAAGTACGCCCCCTATTGACGTCAATGACGGTAAATGGCCCGCC
TGGCATTGTGCCCAGTACATGACCTTATGGGACTTTCCTACTTGGCAGTACATCTACGTATTAGTCATCG
CTATTACCATGGTCGAGGTGAGCCCCACGTTCTGCTTCACTCTCCCCATCTCCCCCCCCTCCCCACCCCC
AATTTTGTATTTATTTATTTTTTAATTATTTTGTGCAGCGATGGGGGCGGGGGGGGGGGGGG
