>Addgene plasmid #62886 | PX854 | addgene partial sequence | sequence record 107186 | BGH-rev 5'-TAGAAGGCACAGTCGAGG-3'
GAATTCTTACTTTTTCTTTTTTGCCTGGCCGGCCTTTTTCGTGGCCGCCGGCCTTTTGTCGCCTCCCAGC
TGAGACAGGTCGATCCGTGTCTCGTACAGGCCGGTGATGCTCTGGTGGATCAGGGTGGCATCCAGCACCT
CTTTGGTGCTGGTGTACCTCTTCCGGTCGATGGTGGTGTCAAAGTACTTGAAGGCGGCAGGGGCTCCCAG
ATTGGTCAGGGTAAACAGGTGGATGATATTCTCGGCCTGCTCTCTGATGGGCTTATCCCGGTGCTTGTTG
TAGGCGGACAGCACTTTGTCCAGATTAGCGTCGGCCAGGATCACTCTCTTGGAGAACTCGCTGATCTGCT
CGATGATCTCGTCCAGGTAGTGCTTGTGCTGTTCCACAAACAGCTGTTTCTGCTCATTATCCTCGGGGGA
GCCCTTCAGCTTCTCATAGTGGCTGGCCAGGTACAGGAAGTTCACATATTTGGAGGGCAGGGCCAGTTCG
TTTCCCTTCTGCAGTTCGCCGGCAGAGGCCAGCATTCTCTTCCGGCCGTTTTCCAGCTCGAACAGGGAGT
ACTTAGGCAGCTTGATGATCAGGTCCTTTTTCACTTCTTTGTAGCCCTTGGCTTCCAGAAAGTCGATGGG
ATTCTTCTCGAAGCTGCTTCTTTCCATGATGGTGATCCCCAGCAGCTCTTTCACACTCTTCAGTTTCTTG
GACTTGCCCTTTTCCACTTTGGCCACCACCAGCACAGAATAGGCCACGGTGGGGCTGTCGAAGCCGCCGT
ACTTCTTAGGGTCCCAGTCCTTCTTTCTGGCGATCAGCTTATCGCTGTTCCTCTTGGGCAGGATAGACTC
TTTGCTGAAGCCGCCTGTCTGCACCTCGGTCTTTTTCACGATATTCACTTGGGGCATGCTCAGCACTTTC
CGCACGGTGGCAAAATCCCGGCCCTTATCCCACACGATCTCCCCGGTTTCGCCGTTTGTCTCGATCAGAG
GCCGCTTCCGGATCTCGCCGTTGGCCAGGGTAATCTCGGTCTTGAAAAAGTTCATGATGTTGCTGTAGAA
GAAGTACTTGGCGGTAGCCTTGC
