LOCUS       Exported 568 bp ds-DNA linear SYN 30-MAY-2021
DEFINITION  C-term SpCas9 piece of inducible split-5 (Cas9(C)-FKBP split-5)..
ACCESSION   .
VERSION     .
KEYWORDS    PX854
SOURCE      synthetic DNA construct
  ORGANISM  synthetic DNA construct
REFERENCE   1 (bases 1 to 568)
  AUTHORS   Zetsche B, Volz SE, Zhang F
  TITLE     A split-Cas9 architecture for inducible genome editing and
            transcription modulation.
  JOURNAL   Nat Biotechnol. 2015 Feb 2. doi: 10.1038/nbt.3149.
  PUBMED    25643054
REFERENCE   2 (bases 1 to 568)
  AUTHORS   .
  TITLE     Direct Submission
  JOURNAL   Exported May 30, 2021 from SnapGene Server 1.1.58
            http://www.snapgene.com
FEATURES             Location/Qualifiers
     source          1..568
                     /organism="synthetic DNA construct"
                     /mol_type="other DNA"
     regulatory      45..54
                     /regulatory_class="other"
                     /note="vertebrate consensus sequence for strong initiation
                     of translation (Kozak, 1987)"
     CDS             57..77
                     /codon_start=1
                     /product="nuclear localization signal of SV40 (simian virus
                     40) large T antigen"
                     /label=SV40 NLS
                     /translation="PKKKRKV"
     CDS             102..422
                     /codon_start=1
                     /product="human FK506-binding protein FKBP12"
                     /label=FKBP
                     /translation="GVQVETISPGDGRTFPKRGQTCVVHYTGMLEDGKKFDSSRDRNKP
                     FKFMLGKQEVIRGWEEGVAQMSVGQRAKLTISPDYAYGATGHPGIIPPHATLVFDVELL
                     KLE"
ORIGIN
        1 ctggagcacc tgcctgaaat cacttttttt caggttggac cggtgccacc atggccccaa
       61 agaagaagcg gaaggtcggt atccacggag tcccagcagc cggcgtgcag gtggagacca
      121 tcagccccgg cgacggcaga accttcccca agagaggcca gacctgcgtg gtgcactaca
      181 ccggcatgct ggaggacggc aagaagttcg acagcagcag agacagaaac aagcccttca
      241 agttcatgct gggcaagcag gaggtgatca gaggctggga ggagggcgtg gcccagatga
      301 gcgtgggcca gagagccaag ctgaccatca gccccgacta cgcctacggc gccaccggcc
      361 accccggcat catccctcct cacgccaccc tggtgttcga cgtggagctg ctgaagctgg
      421 agggtggcgg tggctcgggt ggcggtggct cgggtggcgg tggctcgtgc ttcgactccg
      481 tggaaatctc cggcgtggaa gatcggttca acgcctccct gggcacatac cacgatctgc
      541 tgaaaattat caaggacaag gacttcct
//
